>Addgene plasmid #112148 | LUC45 (L/Sec/mutP) | addgene full sequence | sequence record 214874 | Addgene NGS Result
GACGGATCGGGAGATCTCCCGATCCCCTATGGTGCACTCTCAGTACAATCTGCTCTGATGCCGCATAGTT
AAGCCAGTATCTGCTCCCTGCTTGTGTGTTGGAGGTCGCTGAGTAGTGCGCGAGCAAAATTTAAGCTACA
ACAAGGCAAGGCTTGACCGACAATTGCATGAAGAATCTGCTTAGGGTTAGGCGTTTTGCGCTGCTTCGCG
ATGTACGGGCCAGATATACGCGTTGACATTGATTATTGACTAGTTATTAATAGTAATCAATTACGGGGTC
ATTAGTTCATAGCCCATATATGGAGTTCCGCGTTACATAACTTACGGTAAATGGCCCGCCTGGCTGACCG
CCCAACGACCCCCGCCCATTGACGTCAATAATGACGTATGTTCCCATAGTAACGCCAATAGGGACTTTCC
ATTGACGTCAATGGGTGGAGTATTTACGGTAAACTGCCCACTTGGCAGTACATCAAGTGTATCATATGCC
AAGTACGCCCCCTATTGACGTCAATGACGGTAAATGGCCCGCCTGGCATTATGCCCAGTACATGACCTTA
TGGGACTTTCCTACTTGGCAGTACATCTACGTATTAGTCATCGCTATTACCATGGTGATGCGGTTTTGGC
AGTACATCAATGGGCGTGGATAGCGGTTTGACTCACGGGGATTTCCAAGTCTCCACCCCATTGACGTCAA
TGGGAGTTTGTTTTGGCACCAAAATCAACGGGACTTTCCAAAATGTCGTAACAACTCCGCCCCATTGACG
CAAATGGGCGGTAGGCGTGTACGGTGGGAGGTCTATATAAGCAGAGCTCTCTGGCTAACTAGAGAACCCA
CTGCTTACTGGCTTATCGAAATTAATACGACTCACTATAGGGAGACCCAAGCTGGCTAGTTAAGCTTGGT
ACCGAGCTCGGATCCACTAGTCCAGTGTGGTGGAATTGCCCTTATGGAAGACGCCAAAAACATAAAGAAA
GGCCCGGCGCCATTCTATCCTCTAGAGGATGGAACCGCTGGAGAGCAACTGCATAAGGCTATGAAGAGAT
ACGCCCTGGTTCCTGGAACAATTGCTTTTACAGATGCACATATCGAGGTGAACATCACGTACGCGGAATA
CTTCGAAATGTCCGTTCGGTTGGCAGAAGCTATGAAACGATATGGGCTGAATACAAATCACAGAATCGTC
GTATGCAGTGAAAACTCTCTTCAATTCTTTATGCCGGTGTTGGGCGCGTTATTTATCGGAGTTGCAGTTG
CGCCCGCGAACGACATTTATAATGAACGTGAATTGCTCAACAGTATGAACATTTCGCAGCCTACCGTAGT
GTTTGTTTCCAAAAAGGGGTTGCAAAAAATTTTGAACATGCAAAAAAAATTACCAATAATCCAGAAAATT
ATTATCATGGATTCTAAAACGGATTACCAGGGATTTCAGTCGATGTACACGTTCGTCACATCTCATCTAC
CTCCCGGTTTTAATGAATACGATTTTGTACCAGAGTCCTTTGATCGTGACAAAACAATTGCACTGATAAT
GAATTCCTCTGGATCTACTGGGTTACCTAAGGGTGTGGCCCTTCCGCATAGAACTGCCTGCGTCAGATTC
TCGCATGCCAGAGATCCTATTTTTGGCAATCAAATCATTCCGGATACTGCGATTTTAAGTGTTGTTCCAT
TCCATCACGGTTTTGGAATGTTTACTACACTCGGATATTTGATATGAGGATTTCGAGTCGTCTTAATGTA
TAGATTTGAAGAAGAGCTGTTTTTACGATCCCTTCAGGATTACAAAATTCAAAGTGCGTTGCTAGTACCA
ACCCTATTTTCATTCTTCGCCAAAAGCACTCTGATTGACAAATACGATTTATCTAATTTACACGAAATTG
CTTCTGGGGGCGCACCTCTTTCGAAAGAAGTCGGGGAAGCGGTTGCAAAACGCTTCCATCTTCCAGGGAT
ACGACAAGGATATGGGCTCACTGAGACTACATCAGCTATTCTGATTACACCCGAGGGGGATGATAAACCG
GGCGCGGTCGGTAAAGTTGTTCCATTTTTTGAAGCGAAGGTTGTGGATCTGGATACCGGGAAAACGCTGG
GCGTTAATCAGAGAGGCGAATTATGTGTCAGAGGACCTATGATTATGTCCGGTTATGTAAACAATCCGGA
AGCGACCAACGCCTTGATTGACAAGGATGGATGGCTACATTCTGGAGACATAGCTTACTGGGACGAAGAC
GAACACTTCTTCATAGTTGACCGCTTGAAGTCTTTGATTAAATACAAAGGATATCAGGTGGCCCCCGCTG
AATTGGAATCGATATTGTTACAACACCCCAACATCTTCGACGCGGGCGTGGCAGGTCTTCCCGACGATGA
CGCCGGTGAACTTCCCGCCGCCGTTGTTGTTTTGGAGCACGGAAAGACGATGACGGAAAAAGAGATCGTG
GATTACGTCGCCAGTCAAGTAACAACCGCGAAAAAGTTGCGCGGAGGAGTTGTGTTTGTGGACGAAGTAC
CGAAAGGTCTTACCGGAAAACTCGACGCAAGAAAAATCAGAGAGATCCTCATAAAGGCCAAGAAGGGCGG
AAAGTCCAAATTGTAAAATGTAACTTTAATTAATGGAGCCTTCCACCCCGGCACTCATCCCGGTCTGCCT
GAAAACCAGCCCGCTGGTGGGGCAGTCCCGAGGACCTGGCGTGCATCCCCGCCGGAGGAAGGTCCAGAGC
GGCCGCTCGAGTCTAGAGGGCCCGCGGTTCGAAGGTAAGCCTATCCCTAACCCTCTCCTCGGTCTCGATT
CTACGCGTACCGGTCATCATCACCATCACCATTGAGTTTAAACCCGCTGATCAGCCTCGACTGTGCCTTC
TAGTTGCCAGCCATCTGTTGTTTGCCCCTCCCCCGTGCCTTCCTTGACCCTGGAAGGTGCCACTCCCACT
GTCCTTTCCTAATAAAATGAGGAAATTGCATCGCATTGTCTGAGTAGGTGTCATTCTATTCTGGGGGGTG
GGGTGGGGCAGGACAGCAAGGGGGAGGATTGGGAAGACAATAGCAGGCATGCTGGGGATGCGGTGGGCTC
TATGGCTTCTGAGGCGGAAAGAACCAGCTGGGGCTCTAGGGGGTATCCCC
[124 nt withheld, positions 3131-3254]
CGCCGGCTTTCCT
[79 nt withheld, positions 3268-3346]
A
[49 nt withheld, positions 3348-3396]
CCTTTGACGTTGGAGTCCACGTTCTTT
[37 nt withheld, positions 3424-3460]
ACCCTATCTCGGTCTATTCTTTTGATTTATAAGGGATTTTGCCGATTTCGGCCTATTGGTTAAAAAATGA
GCTGATTTAACAAAAATTTAACGCGAATTAATTCTGTGGAATGTGTGTCAGTTAGGGTGTGGAAAGTCCC
CAGGCTCCCCAGCAGGCAGAAGTATGCAAAGCATGCATCTCAATTAGTCAGCAACCAGGTGTGGAAAGTC
CCCAGGCTCCCCAGCAGGCAGAAGTATGCAAAGCATGCATCTCAATTAGTCAGCAACCATAGTCCCGCCC
CTAACTCCGCCCATCCCGCCCCTAACTCCGCCCAGTTCCGCCCATTCTCCGCCCCATGGCTGACTAATTT
TTTTTATTTATGCAGAGGCCGAGGCCGCCTCTGCCTCTGAGCTATTCCAGAAGTAGTGAGGAGGCTTTTT
TGGAGGCCTAGGCTTTTGCAAAAAGCTCCCGGGAGCTTGTATATCCATTTTCGGATCTGATCAAGAGACA
GGATGAGGATCGTTTCGCATGATTGAACAAGATGGATTGCACGCAGGTTCTCCGGCCGCTTGGGTGGAGA
GGCTATTCGGCTATGACTGGGCACAACAGACAATCGGCTGCTCTGATGCCGCCGTGTTCCGGCTGTCAGC
GCAGGGGCGCCCGGTTCTTTTTGTCAAGACCGACCTGTCCGGTGCCCTGAATGAACTGCAGGACGAGGCA
GCGCGGCTATCGTGGCTGGCCACGACGGGCGTTCCTTGCGCAGCTGTGCTCGACGTTGTCACTGAAGCGG
GAAGGGACTGGCTGCTATTGGGCGAAGTGCCGGGGCAGGATCTCCTGTCATCTCACCTTGCTCCTGCCGA
GAAAGTATCCATCATGGCTGATGCAATGCGGCGGCTGCATACGCTTGATCCGGCTACCTGCCCATTCGAC
CACCAAGCGAAACATCGCATCGAGCGAGCACGTACTCGGATGGAAGCCGGTCTTGTCGATCAGGATGATC
TGGACGAAGAGCATCAGGGGCTCGCGCCAGCCGAACTGTTCGCCAGGCTCAAGGCGCGCATGCCCGACGG
CGAGGATCTCGTCGTGACCCATGGCGATGCCTGCTTGCCGAATATCATGGTGGAAAATGGCCGCTTTTCT
GGATTCATCGACTGTGGCCGGCTGGGTGTGGCGGACCGCTATCAGGACATAGCGTTGGCTACCCGTGATA
TTGCTGAAGAGCTTGGCGGCGAATGGGCTGACCGCTTCCTCGTGCTTTACGGTATCGCCGCTCCCGATTC
GCAGCGCATCGCCTTCTATCGCCTTCTTGACGAGTTCTTCTGAGCGGGACTCTGGGGTTCGCGAAATGAC
CGACCAAGCGACGCCCAACCTGCCATCACGAGATTTCGATTCCACCGCCGCCTTCTATGAAAGGTTGGGC
TTCGGAATCGTTTTCCGGGACGCCGGCTGGATGATCCTCCAGCGCGGGGATCTCATGCTGGAGTTCTTCG
CCCACCCCAACTTGTTTATTGCAGCTTATAATGGTTACAAATAAAGCAATAGCATCACAAATTTCACAAA
TAAAGCATTTTTTTCACTGCATTCTAGTTGTGGTTTGTCCAAACTCATCAATGTATCTTATCATGTCTGT
ATACCGTCGACCTCTAGCTAGAGCTTGGCGTAATCATGGTCATAGCTGTTTCCTGTGTGAAATTGTTATC
CGCTCACAATTCCACACAACATACGAGCCGGAAGCATAAAGTGTAAAGCCTGGGGTGCCTAATGAGTGAG
CTAACTCACATTAATTGCGTTGCGCTCACTGCCCGCTTTCCAGTCGGGAAACCTGTCGTGCCAGCTGCAT
TAATGAATCGGCCAACGCGCGGGGAGAGGCGGTTTGCGTATTGGGCGCTCTTCCGCTTCCTCGCTCACTG
ACTCGCTGCGCTCGGTCGTTCGGCTGCGGCGAGCGGTATCAGCTCACTCAAAGGCGGTAATACGGTTATC
CACAGAATCAGGGGATAACGCAGGAAAGAACATGTGAGCAAAAGGCCAGCAAAAGGCCAGGAACCGTAAA
AAGGCCGCGTTGCTGGCGTTTTTCCATAGGCTCCGCCCCCCTGACGAGCATCACAAAAATCGACGCTCAA
GTCAGAGGTGGCGAAACCCGACAGGACTATAAAGATACCAGGCGTTTCCCCCTGGAAGCTCCCTCGTGCG
CTCTCCTGTTCCGACCCTGCCGCTTACCGGATACCTGTCCGCCTTTCTCCCTTCGGGAAGCGTGGCGCTT
TCTCATAGCTCACGCTGTAGGTATCTCAGTTCGGTGTAGGTCGTTCGCTCCAAGCTGGGCTGTGTGCACG
AACCCCCCGTTCAGCCCGACCGCTGCGCCTTATCCGGTAACTATCGTCTTGAGTCCAACCCGGTAAGACA
CGACTTATCGCCACTGGCAGCAGCCACTGGTAACAGGATTAGCAGAGCGAGGTATGTAGGCGGTGCTACA
GAGTTCTTGAAGTGGTGGCCTAACTACGGCTACACTAGAAGAACAGTATTTGGTATCTGCGCTCTGCTGA
AGCCAGTTACCTTCGGAAAAAGAGTTGGTAGCTCTTGATCCGGCAAACAAACCACCGCTGGTAGCGGTGG
TTTTTTTGTTTGCAAGCAGCAGATTACGCGCAGAAAAAAAGGATCTCAAGAAGATCCTTTGATCTTTTCT
ACGGGGTCTGACGCTCAGTGGAACGAAAACTCACGTTAAGGGATTTTGGTCATGAGATTATCAAAAAGGA
TCTTCACCTAGATCCTTTTAAATTAAAAATGAAGTTTTAAATCAATCTAAAGTATATATGAGTAAACTTG
GTCTGACAGTTACCAATGCTTAATCAGTGAGGCACCTATCTCAGCGATCTGTCTATTTCGTTCATCCATA
GTTGCCTGACTCCCCGTCGTGTAGATAACTACGATACGGGAGGGCTTACCATCTGGCCCCAGTGCTGCAA
TGATACCGCGAGACCCACGCTCACCGGCTCCAGATTTATCAGCAATAAACCAGCCAGCCGGAAGGGCCGA
GCGCAGAAGTGGTCCTGCAACTTTATCCGCCTCCATCCAGTCTATTAATTGTTGCCGGGAAGCTAGAGTA
AGTAGTTCGCCAGTTAATAGTTTGCGCAACGTTGTTGCCATTGCTACAGGCATCGTGGTGTCACGCTCGT
CGTTTGGTATGGCTTCATTCAGCTCCGGTTCCCAACGATCAAGGCGAGTTACATGATCCCCCATGTTGTG
CAAAAAAGCGGTTAGCTCCTTCGGTCCTCCGATCGTTGTCAGAAGTAAGTTGGCCGCAGTGTTATCACTC
ATGGTTATGGCAGCACTGCATAATTCTCTTACTGTCATGCCATCCGTAAGATGCTTTTCTGTGACTGGTG
AGTACTCAACCAAGTCATTCTGAGAATAGTGTATGCGGCGACCGAGTTGCTCTTGCCCGGCGTCAATACG
GGATAATACCGCGCCACATAGCAGAACTTTAAAAGTGCTCATCATTGGAAAACGTTCTTCGGGGCGAAAA
CTCTCAAGGATCTTACCGCTGTTGAGATCCAGTTCGATGTAACCCACTCGTGCACCCAACTGATCTTCAG
CATCTTTTACTTTCACCAGCGTTTCTGGGTGAGCAAAAACAGGAAGGCAAAATGCCGCAAAAAAGGGAAT
AAGGGCGACACGGAAATGTTGAATACTCATACTCTTCCTTTTTCAATATTATTGAAGCATTTATCAGGGT
TATTGTCTCATGAGCGGATACATATTTGAATGTATTTAGAAAAATAAACAAATAGGGGTTCCGCGCACAT
TTCCCCGAAAAGTGCCACCTGACGTC
Features (pLannotate 1.2.2; 21 found; start..end, strand, type, name):
     28..80      -  misc_feature   bom (fragment): basis of mobility region from pBR322
    235..614     +  enhancer       CMV enhancer: human cytomegalovirus immediate early enhancer
    615..818     +  promoter       CMV promoter: human cytomegalovirus (CMV) immediate early promoter
    814..847     +  LTR            5' LTR (truncated) (fragment): truncated 5' long terminal repeat (LTR) from HIV-1
    863..881     +  promoter       T7 promoter: promoter for bacteriophage T7 RNA polymerase
    954..2606    +  CDS            luciferase: firefly luciferase; luc
   2764..2805    +  CDS            V5 tag: epitope tag from simian virus 5
   2861..3085    +  polyA_signal   bGH poly(A) signal: bovine growth hormone polyadenylation signal
   3089..3110    +  promoter       SV40 promoter (fragment): SV40 enhancer and early promoter
   3131..3559    +  rep_origin     f1 ori (sequence partly withheld): f1 bacteriophage origin of replication; arrow indicates direction of (+) strand synthesis
   3573..3902    +  promoter       SV40 promoter: SV40 enhancer and early promoter
   3969..4760    +  CDS            neo: KKA2_KLEPN - Also known as kan, nptII. Experimental evidence at protein level: Swiss-Prot protein existence level 1. Resistance to kanamycin, neomycin, paromomycin, ribostamycin, butirosin and gentamicin B. From Klebsiella pneumoniae.
   4786..4944    +  CDS            ble (fragment): BLE_KLEPN - Experimental evidence at protein level: Swiss-Prot protein existence level 1. Binding protein with a strong affinity to the bleomycin family of antibiotics. Binds to CL990; an antimitotic-antibiotic compound. From Klebsiella pneumoniae.
   4939..5060    +  polyA_signal   SV40 poly(A) signal: SV40 polyadenylation signal
   5133..5149    -  protein_bind   lac operator: The lac repressor binds to the lac operator to inhibit transcription in E. coli. This inhibition can be relieved by adding lactose or isopropyl-β-D-thiogalactopyranoside (IPTG). lac repressor encoded by lacI
   5157..5187    -  promoter       lac promoter: promoter for the E. coli lac operon
   5202..5223    -  protein_bind   CAP binding site: CAP binding activates transcription in the presence of cAMP. E. coli catabolite activator protein
   5236..5328    -  CDS            lacI (fragment): lac repressor; lacI; The lac repressor binds to the lac operator to inhibit transcription in E. coli. This inhibition can be relieved by adding lactose or isopropyl-β-D-thiogalactopyranoside (IPTG).
   5511..6099    -  rep_origin     ori: high-copy-number ColE1/pMB1/pBR322/pUC origin of replication
   6270..7130    -  CDS            AmpR: β-lactamase; bla; confers resistance to ampicillin, carbenicillin, and related antibiotics
   7131..7235    -  promoter       AmpR promoter: bla
