[The description below was written by a language model from this plasmid's Addgene catalogue record and pLannotate feature annotations shown in this document.]
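Description:
LUC45 (L/Sec/mutP) is a mammalian expression plasmid built on the pcDNA3.1 backbone by TOPO cloning. It was designed to test how replacing a cysteine with selenocysteine affects firefly luciferase activity. It is propagated in E. coli from a high-copy ColE1/pUC-type origin under ampicillin selection (AmpR with its own bla promoter). It also carries an f1 origin for single-stranded DNA production. An SV40 early promoter drives a neomycin phosphotransferase cassette with an SV40 polyadenylation signal, which permits G418 selection of stably transfected mammalian cells.

The payload is the Photinus pyralis luciferase coding region, expressed from the CMV immediate-early enhancer/promoter and terminated by the bGH poly(A) signal. A T7 promoter upstream of the insert also allows in vitro transcription. Codon 258, normally cysteine, is changed to a selenocysteine codon. Selenocysteine is encoded by UGA, which is read as a stop unless a SECIS element in the 3' untranslated region recruits the selenocysteine incorporation machinery. In this construct the SECIS comes from rat PHGPx (Gpx4), but its conserved AUGA core is mutated to AUCC, a change expected to disable the element. Full-length active luciferase should therefore be made poorly or not at all, so this plasmid most plausibly serves as the negative control for a matching wild-type SECIS reporter, although the record does not say so explicitly.

The automated feature table does not annotate the SECIS, which presumably lies in the region between the luciferase CDS and the bGH signal. A vector-derived V5 tag sequence is also annotated in that region, downstream of the luciferase reading frame, and the record does not indicate that it is fused to luciferase. The short HIV-1 LTR, ble and lacI fragment calls appear to be incidental backbone matches rather than functional parts.
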