Addgene plasmid #112148: LUC45 (L/Sec/mutP)
Purpose: Mammalian expression vector to test the effect of substituting selenocysteine for Cys on luciferase enzyme activity
Depositing lab: Paul Copeland. Publication: Efficiency of mammalian selenocysteine incorporation. Mehta A, Rebsch CM, Kinzy SA, Fletcher JE, Copeland PR. J Biol Chem. 2004 Sep 3;279(36):37852-9. doi: 10.1074/jbc.M404639200. Epub 2004 Jun 30. PubMed 15229221.
Backbone
  Vector backbone: pcDNA3.1
  Vector type: Mammalian Expression
Growth in bacteria
  Bacterial resistance: Ampicillin, 100 μg/mL
  Growth temperature: 37°C
  Growth strain: DH5alpha
  Copy number: High Copy
Gene/Insert
  Gene/Insert name: Luciferase coding region with Cysteine 258 mutated to selenocysteine (U) and MUTANT AUGA PHGPx SECIS core
  Species: R. norvegicus (rat); Photinus pyralis
  Mutation: Cysteine 258 mutated to selenocysteine (U) and SECIS AUGA to AUCC
  Entrez Gene: Gpx4 (a.k.a. Gshpx-4, Phgpx, gpx-4, snGpx)
  Cloning method: TOPO Cloning
Terms and licenses: Academic/Nonprofit Terms; Industry Terms: Not Available to Industry
How to cite: LUC45 (L/Sec/mutP) was a gift from Paul Copeland (Addgene plasmid # 112148 ; http://n2t.net/addgene:112148 ; RRID:Addgene_112148)
